>Addgene plasmid #139425 | pPEE46 | addgene full sequence | sequence record 292473 | Addgene NGS Result
GTGGCACTTTTCGGGGAAATGTGCGCGGAACCCCTATTTGTTTATTTTTCTAAATACATTCAAATATGTA
TCCGCTCATGAGACAATAACCCTGATAAATGCTTCAATAATATTGAAAAAGGAAGAGTATGAGTATTCAA
CATTTCCGTGTCGCCCTTATTCCCTTTTTTGCGGCATTTTGCCTTCCTGTTTTTGCTCACCCAGAAACGC
TGGTGAAAGTAAAAGATGCTGAAGATCAGTTGGGTGCACGAGTGGGTTACATCGAACTGGATCTCAACAG
CGGTAAGATCCTTGAGAGTTTTCGCCCCGAAGAACGTTTTCCAATGATGAGCACTTTTAAAGTTCTGCTA
TGTGGCGCGGTATTATCCCGTATTGACGCCGGGCAAGAGCAACTCGGTCGCCGCATACACTATTCTCAGA
ATGACTTGGTTGAGTACTCACCAGTCACAGAAAAGCATCTTACGGATGGCATGACAGTAAGAGAATTATG
CAGTGCTGCCATAACCATGAGTGATAACACTGCGGCCAACTTACTTCTGACAACGATCGGAGGACCGAAG
GAGCTAACCGCTTTTTTGCACAACATGGGGGATCATGTAACTCGCCTTGATCGTTGGGAACCGGAGCTGA
ATGAAGCCATACCAAACGACGAGCGTGACACCACGATGCCTGTAGCAATGGCAACAACGTTGCGCAAACT
ATTAACTGGCGAACTACTTACTCTAGCTTCCCGGCAACAATTAATAGACTGGATGGAGGCGGATAAAGTT
GCAGGACCACTTCTGCGCTCGGCCCTTCCGGCTGGCTGGTTTATTGCTGATAAATCTGGAGCCGGTGAGC
GTGGGTCTCGCGGTATCATTGCAGCACTGGGGCCAGATGGTAAGCCCTCCCGTATCGTAGTTATCTACAC
GACGGGGAGTCAGGCAACTATGGATGAACGAAATAGACAGATCGCTGAGATAGGTGCCTCACTGATTAAG
CATTGGTAACTGTCAGACCAAGTTTACTCATATATACTTTAGATTGATTTAAAACTTCATTTTTAATTTA
AAAGGATCTAGGTGAAGATCCTTTTTGATAATCTCATGACCAAAATCCCTTAACGTGAGTTTTCGTTCCA
CTGAGCGTCAGACCCCGTAGAAAAGATCAAAGGATCTTCTTGAGATCCTTTTTTTCTGCGCGTAATCTGC
TGCTTGCAAACAAAAAAACCACCGCTACCAGCGGTGGTTTGTTTGCCGGATCAAGAGCTACCAACTCTTT
TTCCGAAGGTAACTGGCTTCAGCAGAGCGCAGATACCAAATACTGTTCTTCTAGTGTAGCCGTAGTTAGG
CCACCACTTCAAGAACTCTGTAGCACCGCCTACATACCTCGCTCTGCTAATCCTGTTACCAGTGGCTGCT
GCCAGTGGCGATAAGTCGTGTCTTACCGGGTTGGACTCAAGACGATAGTTACCGGATAAGGCGCAGCGGT
CGGGCTGAACGGGGGGTTCGTGCACACAGCCCAGCTTGGAGCGAACGACCTACACCGAACTGAGATACCT
ACAGCGTGAGCTATGAGAAAGCGCCACGCTTCCCGAAGGGAGAAAGGCGGACAGGTATCCGGTAAGCGGC
AGGGTCGGAACAGGAGAGCGCACGAGGGAGCTTCCAGGGGGAAACGCCTGGTATCTTTATAGTCCTGTCG
GGTTTCGCCACCTCTGACTTGAGCGTCGATTTTTGTGATGCTCGTCAGGGGGGCGGAGCCTATGGAAAAA
CGCCAGCAACGCGGCCTTTTTACGGTTCCTGGCCTTTTGCTGGCCTTTTGCTCACATGTTCTTTCCTGCG
TTATCCCCTGATTCTGTGGATAACCGTATTACCGCCTTTGAGTGAGCTGATACCGCTCGCCGCAGCCGAA
CGACCGAGCGCAGCGAGTCAGTGAGCGAGGAAGCGGAAGAGCGCCCAATACGCAAACCGCCTCTCCCCGC
GCGTTGGCCGATTCATTAATGCAGCTGGCACGACAGGTTTCCCGACTGGAAAGCGGGCAGTGAGCGCAAC
GCAATTAATGTGAGTTAGCTCACTCATTAGGCACCCCAGGCTTTACACTTTATGCTTCCGGCTCGTATGT
TGTGTGGAATTGTGAGCGGATAACAATTTCACACAGGAAACAGCTATGACCATGATTACGCCAAGCGCGC
AATTAACCCTCACTAAAGGGAACAAAAGCTGGAGCTCCACCGCGGTGGCGGCCGCTCTAGATGGTCTCTA
AGGGCGAGGAGCTCATCAAGGAGAACATGCGTATGAAGGTCGTCATGGAGGGTTCTGTCAACGGCCACCA
GTTCAAGTGCACTGGTGAGGGTGAGGGCAGGCCCTACGAGGGTGTCCAGACCATGAGGATCAAGGTCATC
GAGGGTGGTCCCCTCCCTTTCGCCTTCGACATTCTTGCCACCTCTTTCATGTACGGCTCCCGTACCTTCA
TCAAGTACCCCGCCGACATCCCTGACTTCTTCAAGCAGTCCTTCCCTGAGGGTTTCACTTGGGAGAGGGT
TACCAGGTACGAGGACGGTGGTGTCGTCACCGTCACCCAGGACACCTCCCTTGAGGACGGCGAGCTCGTC
TACAACGTCAAGGTCAGGGGCGTTAACTTCCCCTCCAACGGTCCCGTCATGCAGAAGAAGACCAAGGGTT
GGGAGCCTAACACTGAGATGATGTACCCTGCTGACGGTGGTCTCAGGGGTTACACTGACATCGCTCTCAA
GGTTGACGGTGGTGGCGGCCGCCATTCTATGCTATACGGTACAAGATTGTGGCTACTATGCAAGCTCCAT
AGCGAATGATCTTACACTGACCTTGTCGACCGTTCTGAATGATTAACAATGGTCGCAAGTGTGGTTGACC
CACCTGCGGGCGCTTCTTAACTATCTATCATCGGTATGTCAAGTATCACACCCTTTAAACAAAAGAATAA
GAGCATAATACAGCAGTCTCATCATGGCAACCCTTCGCGCAATGTACAAAAAGCAGCCAGAAGCCCCCAC
GCACAAGCAATAATGTCGTGTTCTACCCTGCCATGAACAAGCGTCATGGCCATTAGCGAACGCCCCAATA
TTCAGCCCCATTCGCCAAGCAAGTTGCCTCGCCCCCTTCCCAGAAGATCATGGGCATCTCGTCTTCTTCT
AATTTCGCATTTTGTGAAGCTCCATTCATGCACGTCGGCTTCTGGACGACTCTTATCATATGCATTGGCC
TGCTCGGTGTGAGGATGAGCCACTCCCACATGTTTAGACGGCAGGGGCCTCTTGCCACCCGTTGAATTTT
TGGTGCGAAGACGTGCCTGGGAACGACCTCCACTTTAAATTTCTCCGTTGTTGCGGTCGCTCCATCCTCC
TCACATTTCTTGCCTCCTAAGTCCCATGTGCCACACTCGGTGAAAAACGGAGTTTGATACGGATGAAATT
TCCAGTGAGCTTTTCACATTCTGGAGGTTTCGAAAAAAATTGTGGGATTTTCTGAATTAATCCGAGAATC
CGCCCTGCCCATCAACCGGAAAGAATTAAATCCCTCGCACATTCCTTTCTCCCACCACCTTCTTTATCTC
TACATTCTTTAACCAAAACACCTAGGTGAGTACCCAAAGTCTTTTGACACCTTTGAAAATCCGCGCCAGT
CGTAGGGCACGTAAAACAATTCTCGCTGGTGGCTTCTGCAGGTGAAGTCGGGGCAGAGTGGAGCTGAGCA
TGGTCGACCACCCACATCATTCTGTCTTGTTTTTGGCGATGTCTTCCATGCTTTTGCCCTCATCTGTTGC
GTCGACTGCAGAGTACTGTTTTGCCACTACTGAGCTCAACATGGGCTTGTGTGTGGTGAAGAAAAAAATT
TGGTGGCTCTTGAAAATTTTCAACCCATCGGATACATGCCCTTCCAACTCACAACGCCCTAACACTTTAT
TGTCCTATCATTGCCTCTTCGCACATGCTAACGATCTCCACAGAAAACTTCAAAATGCCTCAATCCTGGG
AAGAACTGGCCGCTGATAAGCGCGCCCGCCTCGCAAAAACCATCCCTGATGAATGGAAAGTCCAGACGCT
GCCTGCGGAAGACAGCGTTATTGATTTCCCAAAGAAATCGGGGATCCTTTCAGAGGCCGAACTGAAGATC
ACAGAGGCCTCCGCTGCAGATCTTGTGTCCAAGCTGGCGGCCGGAGAGTTGACCTCGGTGGAAGTTACGC
TAGCATTCTGTAAACGGGCAGCAATCGCCCAGCAGTTAACAAACTGCGCCCACGAGTTCTTCCCTGACGC
CGCTCTCGCGCAGGCAAGGGAACTCGATGAATACTACGCAAAGCACAAGAGACCCGTTGGTCCACTCCAT
GGCCTCCCCATCTCTCTCAAAGACCAGCTTCGAGTCAAGGGCTACGAAACATCAATGGGCTACATCTCAT
GGCTAAACAAGTACGACGAAGGGGACTCGGTTCTGACAACCATGCTCCGCAAAGCCGGTGCCGTCTTCTA
CGTCAAGACCTCTGTCCCGCAGACCCTGATGGTCTGCGAGACAGTCAACAACATCATCGGGCGCACCGTC
AACCCACGCAACAAGAACTGGTCGTGCGGCGGCAGTTCCGGTGGTGAGGGTGCGATCGTTGGGATTCGTG
GTGGCGTCATCGGTGTAGGAACGGATATCGGTGGCTCGATTCGAGTGCCGGCCGCGTTCAACTTCCTGTA
CGGTCTAAGGCCGAGTCATGGGCGGCTGCCGTATGCAAAGATGGCGAACAGCATGGAGGGTCAGGAGACG
GTGCACAGCGTTGTCGGGCCGATTACGCACTCTGTTGAGGACCTCCGCCTCTTCACCAAATCCGTCCTCG
GTCAGGAGCCATGGAAATACGACTCCAAGGTCATCCCCATGCCCTGGCGCCAGTCCGAGTCGGACATTAT
TGCCTCCAAGATCAAGAACGGCGGGCTCAATATCGGCTACTACAACTTCGACGGCAATGTCCTTCCACAC
CCTCCTATCCTGCGCGGCGTGGAAACCACCGTCGCCGCACTCGCCAAAGCCGGTCACACCGTGACCCCGT
GGACGCCATACAAGCACGATTTCGGCCACGATCTCATCTCCCATATCTACGCGGCTGACGGCAGCGCCGA
CGTAATGCGCGATATCAGTGCATCCGGCGAGCCGGCGATTCCAAATATCAAAGACCTACTGAACCCGAAC
ATCAAAGCTGTTAACATGAACGAGCTCTGGGACACGCATCTCCAGAAGTGGAATTACCAGATGGAGTACC
TTGAGAAATGGCGGGAGGCTGAAGAAAAGGCCGGGAAGGAACTGGACGCCATCATCGCGCCGATTACGCC
TACCGCTGCGGTACGGCATGACCAGTTCCGGTACTATGGGTATGCCTCTGTGATCAACCTGCTGGATTTC
ACGAGCGTGGTTGTTCCGGTTACCTTTGCGGATAAGAACATCGATAAGAAGAATGAGAGTTTCAAGGCGG
TTAGTGAGCTTGATGCCCTCGTGCAGGAAGAGTATGATCCGGAGGCGTACCATGGGGCACCGGTTGCAGT
GCAGGTTATCGGACGGAGACTCAGTGAAGAGAGGACGTTGGCGATTGCAGAGGAAGTGGGGAAGTTGCTG
GGAAATGTGGTGACTCCATAGAAGGTTGAGCGCGTAATAGTGGGTTGGTCTTGTCTCTATCCATTCATCT
GTGAGACATACTGATTTCAACTTTTTCATCAGATAATAAGGATGGTGTGAGATAAGCAAGGCTGGGTTAT
GAGGTTTGGGACTAGATGGTGTTTCGCGTCTAAAGGTGAGTCTTCGTTGGTTCAATCACATTGATCTGAT
CGCTGATCAATTGTCAGCCTCTGAATGTGCTCTTGAAGAAAATGGTTGTCTGTAAGAATCCAGAACCAAA
AACGGTCATTTCAAGTATGTATCCTCCGTGAAGTTCCTTTAGCTCTTGCTAATATTGGACTTTAGCGTGC
TTTAGCCAAAGACAGGGTCGCGAGGTTAAGAGGATGGGCCAGGAAAAATCTAAGTTAGATTTGTCACACA
AAGAAAAAGATTGTCTCAGTTTTGGTTTTGTTTGGTTTGATTTATGCATAGGAAATATTTATGATCGAAA
TCACTCATTTCCTGCTTCGTAAATATCATCTACTATATGCTTCGTAAATGTCCATCTCCTACATATTGTG
GATATGATAAATGCAATCCTCTCGTCTACACTCTCGGCTTATGCCTTTGTCTTCTTTGCGCTCCTTTTAG
CCTTCTTTTTATTCCTAGTCTTCAAGCCCATCGTACGGCTCCCGTACCTTCATCAAGTACCCCGCCGACA
TCCCTGACTTCTTCAAGCAGTCCTTCCCTGAGGGTTTCACTTGGGAGAGGGTTACCAGGTACGAGGACGG
TGGTGTCGTCACCGTCACCCAGGACACCTCCCTTGAGGACGGCGAGCTCGTCTACAACGTCAAGGTCAGG
GGCGTTAACTTCCCCTCCAACGGTCCCGTCATGCAGAAGAAGACCAAGGGTTGGGAGCCTAACACTGAGA
TGATGTACCCTGCTGACGGTGGTCTCAGGGGTTACACTGACATCGCTCTCAAGGTTGACGGTGGTGGCCA
CCTCCACTGCAACTTCGTCACTACTTACAGGTCTAAGAAGACCGTCGGCAACATCAAGATGCCCGGTGTC
CACGCCGTTGACCACCGTCTCGAGAGGATCGAGGAGTCCGACAACGAGACCTACGTTGTCCAGAGGGAGG
TCGCTGTTGCCAAGTACTCCAACCTTGGTGGTGGCATGGACGAGCTCTACAAGAATTCGATATCAAGCTT
ATCGATACCGTCGACCTCGAGGGGGGGCCCGGTACCCAATTCGCCCTATAGTGAGTCGTATTACGCGCGC
TCACTGGCCGTCGTTTTACAACGTCGTGACTGGGAAAACCCTGGCGTTACCCAACTTAATCGCCTTGCAG
CACATCCCCCTTTCGCCAGCTGGCGTAATAGCGAAGAGGCCCGCACCGATCGCCCTTCCCAACAGTTGCG
CAGCCTGAATGGCGAATGGAAATTGTAAGCGTTAATATTTTGTTAAAATTCGCGTTAAATTTTTGTTAAA
TCAGCTCATTTTTTTAACCAATAGGCCGAAATCGGCAAAATCCCTTATAAATCAAAAGAATAGACCGAGA
TAGGGT
[37 nt withheld, positions 7147-7183]
AAAGAACGTGGACTCCAACGTCAAAGG
[49 nt withheld, positions 7211-7259]
T
[91 nt withheld, positions 7261-7351]
G
[124 nt withheld, positions 7353-7476]
CAG
Features (pLannotate 1.2.2; 16 found; start..end, strand, type, name):
     24..128     +  promoter       AmpR promoter: bla
    129..989     +  CDS            AmpR: β-lactamase; bla; confers resistance to ampicillin, carbenicillin, and related antibiotics
   1160..1748    +  rep_origin     ori: high-copy-number ColE1/pMB1/pBR322/pUC origin of replication
   1931..2023    +  CDS            lacI (fragment): lac repressor; lacI; The lac repressor binds to the lac operator to inhibit transcription in E. coli. This inhibition can be relieved by adding lactose or isopropyl-β-D-thiogalactopyranoside (IPTG).
   2036..2057    +  protein_bind   CAP binding site: CAP binding activates transcription in the presence of cAMP. E. coli catabolite activator protein
   2072..2102    +  promoter       lac promoter: promoter for the E. coli lac operon
   2110..2126    +  protein_bind   lac operator: The lac repressor binds to the lac operator to inhibit transcription in E. coli. This inhibition can be relieved by adding lactose or isopropyl-β-D-thiogalactopyranoside (IPTG). lac repressor encoded by lacI
   2171..2189    +  promoter       T3 promoter: promoter for bacteriophage T3 RNA polymerase
   2202..2231    +  misc_feature   MCS (fragment): pBluescript multiple cloning site
   2231..2755    +  CDS            mRuby3 (fragment): mRuby3 is a basic (constitutively fluorescent) red fluorescent protein published in 2016, derived from Entacmaea quadricolor. It has low acid sensitivity.
   3975..5621    +  CDS            amdS: acetamidase from Aspergillus nidulans; amdS; confers ability to process acetamide for selection in fungal cells
   6249..6773    +  CDS            mRuby3 (fragment): mRuby3 is a basic (constitutively fluorescent) red fluorescent protein published in 2016, derived from Entacmaea quadricolor. It has low acid sensitivity.
   6773..6826    +  misc_feature   MCS (fragment): pBluescript multiple cloning site
   6835..6853    -  promoter       T7 promoter: promoter for bacteriophage T7 RNA polymerase
   6861..7016    +  CDS            lacZα (fragment): LacZα fragment of β-galactosidase; lacZ fragment
   7118..7476    -  rep_origin     f1 ori (sequence partly withheld): f1 bacteriophage origin of replication; arrow indicates direction of (+) strand synthesis
