[The description below was written by a language model from this plasmid's Addgene catalogue record and pLannotate feature annotations shown in this document.]
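Description:
pPEE46 is a pBluescript II SK(-)-based plasmid that carries a recyclable "Blaster" marker for genetic manipulation of the fungal pathogen Cryptococcus neoformans. In E. coli it is maintained at high copy through the ColE1/pUC-type origin and selected with ampicillin via the bla gene. The backbone also retains the f1 phage origin, the lac promoter/operator and lacZα remnants, and the T3 and T7 promoters flanking the multiple cloning site. No fungal replication origin is annotated, which fits its role as a source of a cassette rather than an autonomously replicating fungal vector.

The payload, assembled by Gibson cloning into the multiple cloning site, is the amdS2 mRuby3 Blaster marker. Its centre is the Aspergillus nidulans acetamidase gene amdS, which allows growth on acetamide and so provides positive selection. The record lists TEF1 as the promoter, although no fungal promoter or terminator is annotated in the unlabelled regions on either side of the amdS coding sequence. On both sides of amdS lie direct repeats of mRuby3, a red fluorescent protein derived from Entacmaea quadricolor, each detected as an identically sized fragment in the same orientation. The record also describes a flexible linker at the 5' end, which is not separately annotated.

In a blaster design of this kind, recombination between the two repeats can loop out the marker. Because amdS is counterselectable, cells that have lost it can be recovered, leaving a single mRuby3 copy behind and freeing the marker for reuse. With the linker, this arrangement presumably suits fluorescent tagging of a target gene, though the record does not spell this out. The whole cassette can be released from the backbone with XbaI and EcoRI.
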