Addgene plasmid #139425: pPEE46
Purpose: Recyclable marker for use in Cryptococcus neoformans. Contains the amdS2 counterselectable marker flanked by the mRuby3 ORF and a flexible linker at the 5' end.
Depositing lab: James Fraser. Depositing organization: University of Queensland. Publication: Broadening the spectrum of fluorescent protein tools for use in the encapsulated human fungal pathogen Cryptococcus neoformans. Spencer GWK, Chua SMH, Erpf PE, Wizrah MSI, Dyba TG, Condon ND, Fraser JA. Fungal Genet Biol. 2020 May;138:103365. doi: 10.1016/j.fgb.2020.103365. Epub 2020 Mar 4. PubMed 32145317.
Backbone
  Vector backbone: pBlueScript II SK(-)
  Backbone manufacturer: Stratagene
  Vector type: Yeast Expression
  Selectable markers: Acetamide
Growth in bacteria
  Bacterial resistance: Ampicillin, 100 μg/mL
  Growth temperature: 37°C
  Growth strain: DH5alpha
  Copy number: High Copy
Gene/Insert
  Gene/Insert name: mRuby3 (alt name: Acetamidase (amdS))
  Species: Synthetic, Entacmaea quadricolor, Aspergillus nidulans
  Promoter: TEF1
  Cloning method: Gibson Cloning
Terms and licenses: Academic/Nonprofit Terms; Industry Terms: Not Available to Industry
Depositor comments: Contains the amdS2 mRuby3 Blaster marker in the multicloning site of pBluescript II SK-. Importantly, the amdS2 mRuby3 Blaster marker can be excised using restriction enzymes XbaI and EcoRI.
How to cite: pPEE46 was a gift from James Fraser (Addgene plasmid # 139425 ; http://n2t.net/addgene:139425 ; RRID:Addgene_139425)
